>Addgene plasmid #106790 | gh123 | addgene full sequence | sequence record 242930 | Addgene NGS Result
GAGGGCCTATTTCCCATGATTCCTTCATATTTGCATATACGATACAAGGCTGTTAGAGAGATAATTGGAA
TTAATTTGACTGTAAACACAAAGATATTAGTACAAAATACGTGACGTAGAAAGTAATAATTTCTTGGGTA
GTTTGCAGTTTTAAAATTATGTTTTAAAATGGACTATCATATGCTTACCGTAACTTGAAAGTATTTCGAT
TTCTTGGCTTTATATATCTTGTGGAAAGGACGAAACACCGATGAGCGATAAAATCAGCAGTTTTAGAGCT
AGAAATAGCAAGTTAAAATAAGGCTAGTCCGTTATCAACTTGAAAAAGTGGCACCGAGTCGGTGCTTTTT
TTGGTACCTGGAGCACAAGACTGGCCTCATGGGCCTTCCGCTCACTGCCCGCTTTCCAGTCGGGAAACCT
GTCGTGCCAGCTGCATTAACATGGTCATAGCTGTTTCCTTGCGTATTGGGCGCTCTCCGCTTCCTCGCTC
ACTGACTCGCTGCGCTCGGTCGTTCGGGTAAAGCCTGGGGTGCCTAATGAGCAAAAGGCCAGCAAAAGGC
CAGGAACCGTAAAAAGGCCGCGTTGCTGGCGTTTTTCCATAGGCTCCGCCCCCCTGACGAGCATCACAAA
AATCGACGCTCAAGTCAGAGGTGGCGAAACCCGACAGGACTATAAAGATACCAGGCGTTTCCCCCTGGAA
GCTCCCTCGTGCGCTCTCCTGTTCCGACCCTGCCGCTTACCGGATACCTGTCCGCCTTTCTCCCTTCGGG
AAGCGTGGCGCTTTCTCATAGCTCACGCTGTAGGTATCTCAGTTCGGTGTAGGTCGTTCGCTCCAAGCTG
GGCTGTGTGCACGAACCCCCCGTTCAGCCCGACCGCTGCGCCTTATCCGGTAACTATCGTCTTGAGTCCA
ACCCGGTAAGACACGACTTATCGCCACTGGCAGCAGCCACTGGTAACAGGATTAGCAGAGCGAGGTATGT
AGGCGGTGCTACAGAGTTCTTGAAGTGGTGGCCTAACTACGGCTACACTAGAAGAACAGTATTTGGTATC
TGCGCTCTGCTGAAGCCAGTTACCTTCGGAAAAAGAGTTGGTAGCTCTTGATCCGGCAAACAAACCACCG
CTGGTAGCGGTGGTTTTTTTGTTTGCAAGCAGCAGATTACGCGCAGAAAAAAAGGATCTCAAGAAGATCC
TTTGATCTTTTCTACGGGGTCTGACGCTCAGTGGAACGAAAACTCACGTTAAGGGATTTTGGTCATGAGA
TTATCAAAAAGGATCTTCACCTAGATCCTTTTAAATTAAAAATGAAGTTTTAAATCAATCTAAAGTATAT
ATGAGTAAACTTGGTCTGACAGTTACCAATGCTTAATCAGTGAGGCACCTATCTCAGCGATCTGTCTATT
TCGTTCATCCATAGTTGCCTGACTCCCCGTCGTGTAGATAACTACGATACGGGAGGGCTTACCATCTGGC
CCCAGTGCTGCAATGATACCGCGAGAACCACGCTCACCGGCTCCAGATTTATCAGCAATAAACCAGCCAG
CCGGAAGGGCCGAGCGCAGAAGTGGTCCTGCAACTTTATCCGCCTCCATCCAGTCTATTAATTGTTGCCG
GGAAGCTAGAGTAAGTAGTTCGCCAGTTAATAGTTTGCGCAACGTTGTTGCCATTGCTACAGGCATCGTG
GTGTCACGCTCGTCGTTTGGTATGGCTTCATTCAGCTCCGGTTCCCAACGATCAAGGCGAGTTACATGAT
CCCCCATGTTGTGCAAAAAAGCGGTTAGCTCCTTCGGTCCTCCGATCGTTGTCAGAAGTAAGTTGGCCGC
AGTGTTATCACTCATGGTTATGGCAGCACTGCATAATTCTCTTACTGTCATGCCATCCGTAAGATGCTTT
TCTGTGACTGGTGAGTACTCAACCAAGTCATTCTGAGAATAGTGTATGCGGCGACCGAGTTGCTCTTGCC
CGGCGTCAATACGGGATAATACCGCGCCACATAGCAGAACTTTAAAAGTGCTCATCATTGGAAAACGTTC
TTCGGGGCGAAAACTCTCAAGGATCTTACCGCTGTTGAGATCCAGTTCGATGTAACCCACTCGTGCACCC
AACTGATCTTCAGCATCTTTTACTTTCACCAGCGTTTCTGGGTGAGCAAAAACAGGAAGGCAAAATGCCG
CAAAAAAGGGAATAAGGGCGACACGGAAATGTTGAATACTCATACTCTTCCTTTTTCAATATTATTGAAG
CATTTATCAGGGTTATTGTCTCATGAGCGGATACATATTTGAATGTATTTAGAAAAATAAACAAATAGGG
GTTCCGCGCACATTTCCCCGAAAAGTGCCACCTAAATTGTAAGCGTTAATATTTTGTTAAAATTCGCGTT
AAATTTTTGTTAAATCAGCTCATTTTTTAACCAATAGGCCGAAATCGGCAAAATCCCTTATAAATCAAAA
GAATAGACCGAGATAGGGTTGAGTGGCCGCTACAGGGCGCTCCCATTCGCCATTCAGGCTGCGCAACTGT
TGGGAAGGGCGTTTCGGTGCGGGCCTCTTCGCTATTACGCCAGCTGGCGAAAGGGGGATGTGCTGCAAGG
CGATTAAGTTGGGTAACGCCAGGGTTTTCCCAGTCACGACGTTGTAAAACGACGGCCAGTGAGCGCGACG
TAATACGACTCACTATAGGGCGAATTGGCGGAAGGCCGTCAAGGCCACGTGTCTTGTCCAGAGCTCGATA
TCGAATTAATTC
Features (pLannotate 1.2.2; 10 found; start..end, strand, type, name):
      1..241     +  promoter       U6 promoter: RNA polymerase III promoter for human U6 snRNA
    270..345     +  misc_RNA       gRNA scaffold: guide RNA scaffold for the Streptococcus pyogenes CRISPR/Cas9 system
    392..439     -  CDS            lacI (fragment): lac repressor; lacI; The lac repressor binds to the lac operator to inhibit transcription in E. coli. This inhibition can be relieved by adding lactose or isopropyl-β-D-thiogalactopyranoside (IPTG).
    476..516     -  rep_origin     RSF ori (fragment): Plasmids containing the RSF 1030 origin of replication can be propagated in E. coli cells that contain additional plasmids with compatible origins.
    594..1182    -  rep_origin     ori: high-copy-number ColE1/pMB1/pBR322/pUC origin of replication
   1353..2213    -  CDS            AmpR: β-lactamase; bla; confers resistance to ampicillin, carbenicillin, and related antibiotics
   2214..2318    -  promoter       AmpR promoter: bla
   2344..2475    -  rep_origin     M13 ori (fragment): M13 bacteriophage origin of replication; arrow indicates direction of (+) strand synthesis
   2496..2652    -  CDS            lacZα (fragment): LacZα fragment of β-galactosidase; lacZ fragment
   2661..2679    +  promoter       T7 promoter: promoter for bacteriophage T7 RNA polymerase
