[The description below was written by a language model from this plasmid's Addgene catalogue record and pLannotate feature annotations shown in this document.]
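Description:
gh123 is a small mammalian-expression guide RNA plasmid built on the EPB104 backbone, designed to express a single CRISPR/Cas9 gRNA directed against human ST8SIA3 (also known as SIAT8C or ST8SiaIII), a sialyltransferase gene. It belongs to a validated gRNA collection covering the human glycosyltransferase genes. The sequenced record is about 2.7 kb. In bacteria it is maintained through a high-copy ColE1/pUC-type origin and selected with ampicillin via the β-lactamase gene and its native promoter.

The functional cassette is simple. A human U6 promoter, recognised by RNA polymerase III, sits immediately upstream of the Streptococcus pyogenes gRNA scaffold. The short unannotated gap between the two is where the 20-nt ST8SIA3 targeting spacer would be expected to lie, so that transcription yields a complete single guide RNA. The insert was introduced by restriction cloning, although the sites used are not recorded.

No Cas9 coding sequence, mammalian selection marker or reporter is annotated, so the nuclease must be supplied separately, for example from a co-transfected plasmid or a Cas9-expressing cell line. The remaining annotations are a T7 promoter, which lies upstream of the circular junction to U6 and serves as a sequencing primer site, and short fragments of lacZα, M13 ori, lacI and RSF ori. These fragments appear to be cloning-vector remnants or partial sequence matches rather than working elements.

The plasmid is typically used for transient delivery into human cells to knock out or edit ST8SIA3 in studies of glycosylation.
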