Addgene plasmid #106790: gh123
Purpose: expression of gRNA targeting ST8SIA3
Depositing lab: Eric-Paul Bennett. Depositing organization: University of Copenhagen. Publication: A validated gRNA library for CRISPR/Cas9 targeting of the human glycosyltransferase genome. Narimatsu Y, Joshi HJ, Zhang Y, Gomes C, Chen YH, Lorenzetti F, Furukawa S, Schjoldager K, Hansen L, Clausen H, Bennett EP, Wandall HH. Glycobiology. 2018 Jan 5. pii: 4791732. doi: 10.1093/glycob/cwx101. PubMed 29315387.
Backbone
  Vector backbone: EPB104
  Backbone manufacturer: Eric-Paul Bennett (Addgene plasmid # 68369)
  Backbone size w/o insert (bp): 2376
  Vector type: Mammalian Expression
Growth in bacteria
  Bacterial resistance: Ampicillin, 100 μg/mL
  Growth temperature: 37°C
  Growth strain: DH5alpha
  Copy number: High Copy
Gene/Insert
  Gene/Insert name: ST8SIA3
  gRNA/shRNA sequence: GATGAGCGATAAAATCAGCA
  Species: H. sapiens (human)
  Entrez Gene: ST8SIA3 (a.k.a. SIAT8C, ST8SiaIII)
  Cloning method: Restriction Enzyme; 5′ cloning site unknown (unknown if destroyed); 3′ cloning site unknown (unknown if destroyed)
  Sequencing primers: 5′ T7NP
Terms and licenses: Academic/Nonprofit Terms; Industry Terms: Not Available to Industry
How to cite: gh123 was a gift from Eric-Paul Bennett (Addgene plasmid # 106790 ; http://n2t.net/addgene:106790 ; RRID:Addgene_106790)
